Addgene plasmid #128835: pNTKV- Esrrb-KI-3'UTR-2A-TagBFP-RBGpA
Purpose: Knock-in of TagBFP into mouse Esrrb locus
Depositing lab: Yossi Buganim. Depositing organization: Hebrew University. Publication: Direct Induction of the Three Pre-implantation Blastocyst Cell Types from Fibroblasts. Benchetrit H, Jaber M, Zayat V, Sebban S, Pushett A, Makedonski K, Zakheim Z, Radwan A, Maoz N, Lasry R, Renous N, Inbar M, Ram O, Kaplan T, Buganim Y. Cell Stem Cell. 2019 Jun 6;24(6):983-994.e7. doi: 10.1016/j.stem.2019.03.018. Epub 2019 Apr 25. PubMed 31031139.
Backbone
  Vector backbone: pNTKV
  Vector type: Mouse Targeting
Growth in bacteria
  Bacterial resistance: Ampicillin, 100 μg/mL
  Growth temperature: 37°C
  Growth strain: NEB Stable
  Copy number: High Copy
Gene/Insert
  Gene/Insert name: tagBFP into Esrrb locus
  Species: M. musculus (mouse)
  Entrez Gene: Esrrb (a.k.a. Err2, Errb, Estrrb, Nr3b2)
  Cloning method: Restriction Enzyme; 5′ cloning site Unknown (unknown if destroyed); 3′ cloning site Unknown (unknown if destroyed)
Terms and licenses: Academic/Nonprofit Terms; Industry Terms: Not Available to Industry
How to cite: pNTKV- Esrrb-KI-3'UTR-2A-TagBFP-RBGpA was a gift from Yossi Buganim (Addgene plasmid # 128835 ; http://n2t.net/addgene:128835 ; RRID:Addgene_128835)
