[The description below was written by a language model from this plasmid's Addgene catalogue record and pLannotate feature annotations shown in this document.]
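Description:
pNTKV- Esrrb-KI-3'UTR-2A-TagBFP-RBGpA is a mouse gene-targeting plasmid of about 9.9 kb, built on the pNTKV backbone and designed to knock a TagBFP blue fluorescent reporter into the endogenous Esrrb locus. It is propagated in E. coli as a high-copy plasmid through a ColE1/pUC-type origin and is selected with ampicillin via the β-lactamase gene and its native promoter.

The payload centres on a fragment of the mouse Esrrb coding sequence that lies shortly upstream of the TagBFP open reading frame. The construct name indicates that a 2A self-cleaving peptide links the two, although the feature table does not annotate the 2A element itself. With this arrangement, TagBFP would be translated from the same transcript as Esrrb and released as a separate protein, so that fluorescence reports activity of the native Esrrb promoter without a fused tag on the transcription factor. TagBFP is followed by rabbit β-globin sequences, comprising an intron, a short globin exon segment and a polyadenylation signal, which correspond to the "RBGpA" in the name and terminate the reporter transcript. Large unannotated stretches flank this cassette on both sides and presumably represent the Esrrb genomic homology arms, but their boundaries are not stated in the record.

Outside the targeting region, the backbone carries a herpes simplex virus thymidine kinase cassette with its own minimal promoter, 5'UTR and poly(A) signal. This is a standard negative-selection marker that allows cells with random, non-homologous integrations to be eliminated. No positive mammalian selection marker is annotated. Small gH, lacZα and bGH poly(A) fragments appear to be backbone remnants. The associated work concerns inducing pre-implantation blastocyst cell types from fibroblasts, where an Esrrb reporter would mark cell identity.
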