Features (pLannotate 1.2.2; 15 found; start..end, strand, type, name):
    116..178     +  promoter       Mini-TK promoter: minimal herpes simplex virus (HSV) thymidine kinase promoter
    201..239     +  5'UTR          HSV TK 5'-UTR: 5' untranslated region from the herpes simplex virus thymidine kinase gene
    257..1384    +  CDS            TK: KITH_HHV1S - Experimental evidence at protein level: Swiss-Prot protein existence level 1. Catalyzes the transfer of the gamma-phospho group of ATP to thymidine to generate dTMP in the salvage pathway of pyrimidine synthesis. The dTMP serves as a substrate for DNA polymerase during viral DNA replication. Allows the virus to be reactivated and to grow in non-proliferative cells lacking a high concentration of phosphorylated nucleic acid precursors. From Human herpesvirus 1 (strain SC16) (HHV-1) (Human herpes simplex virus 1). Used in molecular biology as a selectable marker to identify transfec
   1429..1477    +  polyA_signal   HSV TK poly(A) signal: herpes simplex virus thymidine kinase polyadenylation signal (Cole and Stacy, 1985)
   1568..1584    -  polyA_signal   bGH poly(A) signal (fragment): bovine growth hormone polyadenylation signal
   1679..1903    +  CDS            gH (fragment): GH_HHV11 - Experimental evidence at protein level: Swiss-Prot protein existence level 1. The heterodimer glycoprotein H-glycoprotein L is required for the fusion of viral and plasma membranes leading to virus entry into the host cell. Following initial binding to host receptor, membrane fusion is mediated by the fusion machinery composed of gB and the heterodimer gH/gL. May also be involved in the fusion between the virion envelope and the outer nuclear membrane during virion morphogenesis. From Human herpesvirus 1 (strain 17) (HHV-1) (Human herpes simplex virus 1).
   1909..1926    -  CDS            lacZα (fragment): LacZα fragment of β-galactosidase; lacZ fragment
   4711..4956    +  CDS            Esrrb (fragment): ERR2_MOUSE - Also known as Err-2, Err2, Nr3b2. Experimental evidence at protein level: Swiss-Prot protein existence level 1. Transcription factor that binds a canonical ESRRB recognition (ERRE) sequence 5'TCAAGGTCA-3' localized on promoter and enhancer of targets genes regulating their expression or their transcriptional activity (PubMed:27601327, PubMed:23169531, PubMed:23508100, PubMed:26206133, PubMed:20534447, PubMed:18662995, PubMed:18957414, PubMed:27723719, PubMed:23019124). Plays a role, in a LIF-independent manner, in maintainance of self-renewal and pluripotency of embryonic and trop
   5041..5739    +  CDS            TagBFP: TagBFP is a basic (constitutively fluorescent) blue fluorescent protein published in 2008, derived from Entacmaea quadricolor. It is reported to be a very rapidly-maturing monomer with very low acid sensitivity.
   5771..6343    +  intron         β-globin intron: intron from rabbit β-globin gene
   6347..6469    +  CDS            HBB: HBB_COLGU - Experimental evidence at transcript level: Swiss-Prot protein existence level 2. Involved in oxygen transport from the lung to the various peripheral tissues. From Colobus guereza (Mantled guereza) (Eastern black-and-white colobus monkey).
   6540..6582    +  polyA_signal   β-globin poly(A) signal (fragment): rabbit β-globin polyadenylation signal (Gil and Proudfoot, 1987)
   8061..8165    +  promoter       AmpR promoter: bla
   8166..9026    +  CDS            AmpR: β-lactamase; bla; confers resistance to ampicillin, carbenicillin, and related antibiotics
   9197..9785    +  rep_origin     ori: high-copy-number ColE1/pMB1/pBR322/pUC origin of replication
>Addgene plasmid #128835 | pNTKV- Esrrb-KI-3'UTR-2A-TagBFP-RBGpA | addgene full sequence | sequence record 252963 | Addgene NGS Result
CTCCACCCAGGCCTGGAATGTTTCCACCCAATGTCGAGCAAACCCCGCCCAGCGTCTTGTCATTGGCGAA
TTGGAACACGCAGATGCAGTCGGGGCGGCGCGGTCCCAGGTCCACTTCGCATATTAAGGTGACGCGTGTG
GCCTCGAACACCGAGCGACCCTGCAGCGACCCGCTTAACAGCGTCAACAGCGTGCCGCACATCTTGGTGG
CGTGAAACTCCCGCACCTCTTCGGCCAGCGCCTTGTAGAAGCGCGTATGGCTTCGTACCCCGGCCATCAG
CACGCGTCTGCGTTCGACCAGGCTGCGCGTTCTCGCGGCCATAGCAACCGACGTACGGCGTTGCGCCCTC
GCCGGCAGCAAGAAGCCACGGAAGTCCGCCCGGAGCAGAAAATGCCCACGCTACTGCGGGTTTATATAGA
CGGTCCCCACGGGATGGGGAAAACCACCACCACGCAACTGCTGGTGGCCCTGGGTTCGCGCGACGATATC
GTCTACGTACCCGAGCCGATGACTTACTGGCGGGTGCTGGGGGCTTCCGAGACAATCGCGAACATCTACA
CCACACAACACCGCCTTGACCAGGGTGAGATATCGGCCGGGGACGCGGCGGTGGTAATGACAAGCGCCCA
GATAACAATGGGCATGCCTTATGCCGTGACCGACGCCGTTCTGGCTCCTCATATCGGGGGGGAGGCTGGG
AGCTCACATGCCCCGCCCCCGGCCCTCACCCTCATCTTCGACCGCCATCCCATCGCCGCCCTCCTGTGCT
ACCCGGCCGCGCGATACCTTATGGGCAGCATGACCCCCCAGGCCGTGCTGGCGTTCGTGGCCCTCATCCC
GCCGACCTTGCCCGGCACAAACATCGTGTTGGGGGCCCTTCCGGAGGACAGACACATCGACCGCCTGGCC
AAACGCCAGCGCCCCGGCGAGCGGCTTGACCTGGCTATGCTGGCCGCGATTCGCCGCGTTTACGGGCTGC
TTGCCAATACGGTGCGGTATCTGCAGGGCGGCGGGTCGTGGCGGGAGGATTGGGGACAGCTTTCGGGGAC
GGCCGTGCCGCCCCAGGGTGCCGAGCCCCAGAGCAACGCGGGCCCACGACCCCATATCGGGGACACGTTA
TTTACCCTGTTTCGGGCCCCCGAGTTGCTGGCCCCCAACGGCGACCTGTACAACGTGTTTGCCTGGGCCT
TGGACGTCTTGGCCAAACGCCTCCGTCCCATGCACGTCTTTATCCTGGATTACGACCAATCGCCCGCCGG
CTGCCGGGACGCCCTGCTGCAACTTACCTCCGGGATGATCCAGACCCACGTCACCACCCCAGGCTCCATA
CCGACGATCTGCGACCTGGCGCGCACGTTTGCACGGGAGATGGGGGAGGCTAACTGAAACACGGAAGGAG
ACAATACCGGAAGGAACCTGCGCTATGACGGCAATAAAAAGACAGAATAAAACGCACGGGTGTTGGGTCG
TTTGTTCATAAACGCGGGGTTCGGTCCCAGGGCTGGCACTCTGTCGATACCCCACCGAGACCCCATTGGG
GCCAATACGCCCGCGTTTCTTCCTTTTCCCCACCCCACCCCCCAAGTTCGGGTGAAGGCCCAGGGCTCGC
AGCCAACGTCGGGGCGGCAGGCCCTGCCATAGCCACGGGCCCCGTGGGTTAGGGACGGGGTCCCCCATGG
GGAATGGTTTATGGTTCGTGGGGGTTATTATTTTGGGCGTTGCGTGGGGTCAGTCCACGACTGGACTGAG
CAGACAGACCCATGGTTTTTGGATGGCCTGGGCATGGACCGCATGTACTGGCGCGACACGAACACCGGGC
GTCTGTGGCTGCCAAACACCCCCGACCCCCAAAAACCACCGCGCGGATTTCTGGCGCCGCCGGACCAACT
AAACCTGACTACGGACCGGTAAAACGACGGCCAGTGTTAACTGCTGGGGAAAGAGAGACATACAGGGTCT
CTATGTGCATGAGAGTAACATTAGAAACACGCACATACAATTGTAATTCCACTGCAGGGGCACTACGTGG
CAGAGTTCTTGCTCTGGACAGGGCCAGGTGGACCTGAGTTCAAATCCTGTCTCTGAGGCTGAAGAGAGAG
ATGGTTTAGCAATTAAGAGCACCGGCTGCTCTTGCAGAGGACCAGAGTTTAGTTCCCAGCACTCACAAAC
TTCCAATTCTAACTCCAAAGGATCCAATGCCCTCTTTTGGCCTTCACTGGCACTGCATACACATGGCATA
TATACATACTGGCACACACACACACACTCTGTCACACTAACAGCATGACCTTGGTTAGCTCTGTCCTTGA
GTAGGAGGTATTCCCAGATACCTCAAGTACCTGTGAGCTTTAAAGATCAATTTCGGATAATGCAGTCCAG
TGCCTGGCCTAGAGGAGCACTCAGTAAATATTGATTATTGTCCCTGCTGTTACAATGTCATGAGAAATGG
TGTTCCCAGCACATGATGCAGGAAAGCTGACTCCCAGGTAGAGACACTCGTACCAGCAGACTACCGCTTC
ACTGTTTGTGCTGGGCTTTCCCCGAAAGTCTCTTATCTCAGGAACACCCAATCCTTAGCAACTTGGCTTT
GCTGCTGTTAGCTCCCCAGAAACACCCTCTGCTGCCTTTCCTGAGGTCAGGCATTGTCAGCCGATGGAGA
CTTCACACAGCCCAGCAGTCTGCCTTGGACATCTGTGTTGGTTCAGGCCTTGACATTGTATTGTTCCTTT
TGACTTCCTGCCTCCTTTTCCTTCTGTAATCCTCTTCCACTCCCTCCCCCTTTCCCCTCCTCCTTTCCCC
TCCCCTTCCCCCTCCATAAATCTTTAACCCTAAACCCCTGCCTTAGGCTTTGCTCCTAAGGACCTAACCT
AATACCTGTTGTTGCGTTTTCTTTTTTGCTGTAGCTGTGTAAACGAACAGCGCATGGAATTCCATGTGTC
CTCCCTGTCCCTCCCCATCCTCTGTACACTCTCTCCACTCTTCCTGTTAGGTAATTTGCTGCAATTAGTA
AGCTAATGAGGACTGACGCCTCTCCAGTTTTTGAGACAGTTTCAATCTGTCGCCCAGGCTGGCCTGGGAT
TGACTCTATATCTCAGGCTGATTCGAAACTCACAGAAATCCTCCTGCATCAGCCTTCCAAGTATTGTAAT
TATAGGTGTTTACCAACCACTCATGGCAGTGGCCCTTGCCTGCTACCAGAGACTCCTTACTCCTGCCTTC
CATAGGTTTCTAAAACCCAGTACCTTGTGGTCTAGGAAGGGAGATCTGGATGGACATGCCCCTGCAGGTC
ACAGTCCTGAGGCAGAACAGTGACCCAGGAGCCTACAGAGCATATTGGATGGAGAAGGGATGTCTAGGAG
ACCAATCAGACGCCCCCACCCCCCATGGCTAAAGTGGATAGGGTGACTCAGGTACCTGGCAGAAGAGCAA
AGCTCATCAGAGGCTGACCGGGTCCCCTTGAGAATGTGCCAGCTGTCACTCACTTGCATCCCAGCCATCT
CTAGGGCTCTCTGACAGCAGAAAAAAAAAATTCATAGCCATTGATTTTGTAATTAACAGTTTATCAATGC
CATTGATACAGACTTGCTGATGGATTGCAAAGAAATTGATCTTGCAATGTTATTTTATTTCATTTTTGGT
TGAAAGCACCTGCCAATTGTGGCTCCTTGGGGAGGGTGACAGGATGGAAAATGGGGTCAGAGGTGGCTGG
GGCCCAGCCCTGTAGGAATTCCGGAAAGTACAGGCTGGGAGGAGATCCCCAGGGGGCATGAGCAAGCATC
GCTATGCCCAGCCAGCTGATGCAGCTGCCTCGGCGCTTTGGTTCAGGCGAGCTCTGAACTTGTGCACTCC
AATGAACACAGAAGGCTGGCTCATTGCCCTGTGTCCACACAGCAAGCTTTGAGGCTCCAGTTCATGCAGG
CATCACGGGTTGTTTTAAAAAAAGTGTTTGGGTAGTTCTCCCACAAGACTGGGAGGTTCCCTTTGTTTTG
CTCAGACCTAGCTGTATCCCAATGTTTCAGACGGCCGGCCGAGTTCATGGGCTGTAAGCATCCCAAGCCG
ATGGTGCTAAGGATCCAGATTCAAGCAAGGCCAAGCAAGGGATACACTCATCCCTGAACGATATCCCCGC
CGGCTCCCTCTATCAGCACACCCTCCCCTCGCCCCCAAACACCTAGACATTGACTTCCATCCCTTTATAT
CTGTTCTGAGTTGTAAGGTTGGTGGCTGTACTGCATGTGAGTGGTACCCATGGCCCAGCATCATCATGAA
GACGTGATGATGTCAGGGTTAGGTGATAGCCGTGAGGTTCCTAAGACCCAGGTGCTTAATTGTTGCTGTA
TAACTGTATGAGGTAGGTATGGCTAGGAAAATGGGGGACAGAGAAGTTATATAATGTCTCACATAACTCA
AAAGGGACTGCCAGCCAGATCCCAGAGTCCCCCGAACGCCTCTGAGACATCCAATAGGTCTGCCCATGTT
CATCGGCAGTGCCCTCCTGGTGGTCTCTCTATGAGATCTGAGCTCAGTTCTACCCTCCTCAGTCTCTGAC
TCAGCCCTGCATCAAAGATCCTCATTCTACTCTGAATAGTCAGTCAGCAGACAGACAGACAGAGACAGGC
TGGCTGCTGGTCTGTCCTCCACTCCAGAAATGCCTTCCGTGTTGGGGGGTGGCAGCCAGCCCCTGCTGAC
ACTGCCCCTCTCCTGTGTCCACAGATTCGATGTACATTGAGAACCTGGAGGCGGTGCAGAAGCTCCAGGA
CCTGCTGCACGAGGCGCTGCAGGACTATGAGCTGAGTCAGCGCCACGAGGAGCCGCGGAGGGCCGGCAAG
CTGCTGCTGACGCTGCCCCTGCTGAGGCAGACAGCCGCCAAAGCCGTGCAACACTTCTACAGTGTGAAAC
TGCAGGGCAAGGTGCCCATGCACAAACTCTTCCTGGAGATGCTGGAGGCCAAGGTGGTTAACGGCAGCGG
AGAGGGCAGAGGAAGTCTTCTAACATGCGGTGACGTGGAGGAGAATCCCGGCCCTAGGCTCGAGACGCGT
ATGAGCGAGCTGATTAAGGAGAACATGCACATGAAGCTGTACATGGAGGGCACCGTGGACAACCATCACT
TCAAGTGCACATCCGAGGGCGAAGGCAAGCCCTACGAGGGCACCCAGACCATGAGAATCAAGGTGGTCGA
GGGCGGCCCTCTCCCCTTCGCCTTCGACATCCTGGCTACTAGCTTCCTCTACGGCAGCAAGACCTTCATC
AACCACACCCAGGGCATCCCCGACTTCTTCAAGCAGTCCTTCCCTGAGGGCTTCACATGGGAGAGAGTCA
CCACATACGAAGACGGGGGCGTGCTGACCGCTACCCAGGACACCAGCCTCCAGGACGGCTGCCTCATCTA
CAACGTCAAGATCAGAGGGGTGAACTTCACATCCAACGGCCCTGTGATGCAGAAGAAAACACTCGGCTGG
GAGGCCTTCACCGAGACGCTGTACCCCGCTGACGGCGGCCTGGAAGGCAGAAACGACATGGCCCTGAAGC
TCGTGGGCGGGAGCCATCTGATCGCAAACATCAAGACCACATATAGATCCAAGAAACCCGCTAAGAACCT
CAAGATGCCTGGCGTCTACTATGTGGACTACAGACTGGAAAGAATCAAGGAGGCCAACAACGAGACCTAC
GTCGAGCAGCACGAGGTGGCAGTGGCCAGATACTGCGACCTCCCTAGCAAACTGGGGCACAAGCTCAATT
AAAAGCTTTAAACGCGTTGAGAACTTCAGGGTGAGTTTGGGGACCCTTGATTGTTCTTTCTTTTTCGCTA
TTGTAAAATTCATGTTATATGGAGGGGGCAAAGTTTTCAGGGTGTTGTTTAGAATGGGAAGATGTCCCTT
GTATCACCATGGACCCTCATGATAATTTTGTTTCTTTCACTTTCTACTCTGTTGACAACCATTGTCTCCT
CTTATTTTCTTTTCATTTTCTGTAACTTTTTCGTTAAACTTTAGCTTGCATTTGTAACGAATTTTTAAAT
TCACTTTTGTTTATTTGTCAGATTGTAAGTACTTTCTCTAATCACTTTTTTTTCAAGGCAATCAGGGTAT
ATTATATTGTACTTCAGCACAGTTTTAGAGAACAATTGTTATAATTAAATGATAAGGTAGAATATTTCTG
CATATAAATTCTGGCTGGCGTGGAAATATTCTTATTGGTAGAAACAACTACACCCTGGTCATCATCCTGC
CTTTCTCTTTATGGTTACAATGATATACACTGTTTGAGATGAGGATAAAATACTCTGAGTCCAAACCGGG
CCCCTCTGCTAACCATGTTCATGCCTTCTTCTCTTTCCTACAGCTCCTGGGCAACGTGCTGGTTGTTGTG
CTGTCTCATCATTTTGGCAAAGGATTCACTCCTCAGGTGCAGGCTGCCTATCAGAAGGTGGTGGCTGGTG
TGGCCAATGCCCTGGCTCACAAATACCACTGAGATCGTTTTCCCTCTGCCAAAAATTATGGGGACATCAT
GAAGCCCCTTGAGCATCTGACTTCTGGCTAATAAAGGAAATTTATTTTCATTGCAATAGTGTGTTGGAAT
TTCTCGATCGCCGCGGACACGATCCAAGTGGAGACCTCCACAGCCACCAGCCTCGACTTTTTTCACACCC
GCATCGGGGCTCTGAGCTGTCCCAGAAGAAGGGGTCTTCTTGCTTCCTGGCCATGTGCAGACTCCTGGGG
ACAGCAGATGGGGAGGTGGGGATGGGGAGGGTAGGGGCGGGGGGCTCATCTGTCACCCGCATTTTCTTTG
GAATTTTTTTTTTCCTTCTCCATGGGCAGTGCTAAGGCTTGGGCCAGGGACGACTTCCCTTAGAGCTGGA
GACCACCAGAGGAAGCAGCCTTCCTGCAAGGGATCCATTTCTGGACCTCTCCCTATTTAGGACCTGGAGG
TATCTGGATGGGCAGTGCTTAGTGCCCGGGACCCAAGAGACATAGATTGGGGGCTCCTGAAGGTGTTGGT
GTCACGGTGGGCAGTCCCTTGGGGCAGAACGTCTCTGTGGCCTATCCCGAGGCTCTGTTCCTCCTCCATC
TAGCTGGCTCCCTCCACTTTCCCCTTTCTTATTGTCCCAGTACACCCAGTTCTCAGTGGATGCTCCTGCT
AGAGTAGCCACATCCCCACCCCGAAGAACCCCTCCCCTGCTTCCTGCCCCTACCTCAGCCAGCCGGAACT
CACTGGCTCAGAAAAGAGTTGGGTTCTGTACCCACTGCTCTTTTTGCCTGCTGTTTCTCCTTCTCCTCTT
GGGCATGGCCAGTCTAGAAACCTATGGAGAATTCAGGACCTGGCCCCACCAGAGGTCACTTGAGGGACTC
TCAAGGTCAGTAGCTTAGGTTGGGGTGTAGGATAGCAGAGAGACCCAGCGGTAGAGGGAAAGTCTCATTG
CACCTCGGAAAGGAAGGAGCTCTAAAGGTCCCCCTTGGCCCCTCCCTTACCTCATAAAAAGGCAAGGCTT
GGCTTTGTGCCATAGGAGGGCAGCCTCCTGGCATTTGCACCAGGGATGTTTGATGCAGCCCTCCTGGGTC
AATTCCCGGCAAGACCCTGCAGTCTGGTTGTCGTATAGGGTGCTCCACCAACCCACCGCAGTCCTAAAAC
CCCTCAGCCCTAGGCACATGAATGCACCTTTCACCCACCCAAAAGGCAGTCCCAGGCTCATGCTGTGTGT
GTCCTTGGGTTTGGGTTGACAGGATGTCCTAAAGATGAAGCGGTTCATTCTGGAAAATGGACACGCCACT
TTCATGACAAGTCCTCCGGCTTTACCTGCTCTGATCCCTTCCTGGAGTGCAAGGGTCCCCTCTTTCAGGC
GTTCTGGCACCTGCCACTACTGCTGGCTCTGCCTCCCGGGTGACACCTCTAGGAGACTGGTCACTTCACA
GACTTAATGCTAAACTTCCCCAGAGAGCCTTTCCCTGCCCTTTTGCCCACAAAGGGGTTCATGCCTCTGC
ATGGGCTCTCCTTGCCCATGATCCGCGGCCGCCATGGTCATAGCTGTTTGACGTCAGGTGGCACTTTTCG
GGGAAATGTGCGCGGAACCCCTATTTGTTTATTTTTCTAAATACATTCAAATATGTATCCGCTCACGAGA
CAATAACCCTGATAAATGCTTCAATAATATTGAAAAAGGAAGAGTATGAGTATTCAACATTTCCGTGTCG
CCCTTATTCCCTTTTTTGCGGCATTTTGCCTTCCTGTTTTTGCTCACCCAGAAACGCTGGTGAAAGTAAA
AGATGCTGAAGATCAGTTGGGTGCACGAGTGGGTTACATCGAACTGGATCTCAACAGCGGTAAGATCCTT
GAGAGTTTTCGCCCCGAAGAACGTTTTCCAATGATGAGCACTTTTAAAGTTCTGCTATGTGGCGCGGTAT
TATCCCGTATTGACGCCGGGCAAGAGCAACTCGGTCGCCGCATACACTATTCTCAGAATGACTTGGTTGA
GTACTCACCAGTCACAGAAAAGCATCTTACGGATGGCATGACAGTAAGAGAATTATGCAGTGCTGCCATA
ACCATGAGTGATAACACTGCGGCCAACTTACTTCTGACAACGATCGGAGGACCGAAGGAGCTAACCGCTT
TTTTGCACAACATGGGGGATCATGTAACTCGCCTTGATCGTTGGGAACCGGAGCTGAATGAAGCCATACC
AAACGACGAGCGTGACACCACGATGCCTGTAGCAATGGCAACAACGTTGCGCAAACTATTAACTGGCGAA
CTACTTACTCTAGCTTCCCGGCAACAATTAATAGACTGGATGGAGGCGGATAAAGTTGCAGGACCACTTC
TGCGCTCGGCCCTTCCGGCTGGCTGGTTTATTGCTGATAAATCTGGAGCCGGTGAGCGTGGGTCTCGCGG
TATCATTGCAGCACTGGGGCCAGATGGTAAGCCCTCCCGTATCGTAGTTATCTACACGACGGGGAGTCAG
GCAACTATGGATGAACGAAATAGACAGATCGCTGAGATAGGTGCCTCACTGATTAAGCATTGGTAACTGT
CAGACCAAGTTTACTCATATATACTTTAGATTGATTTAAAACTTCATTTTTAATTTAAAAGGATCTAGGT
GAAGATCCTTTTTGATAATCTCATGACCAAAATCCCTTAACGTGAGTTTTCGTTCCACTGAGCGTCAGAC
CCCGTAGAAAAGATCAAAGGATCTTCTTGAGATCCTTTTTTTCTGCGCGTAATCTGCTGCTTGCAAACAA
AAAAACCACCGCTACCAGCGGTGGTTTGTTTGCCGGATCAAGAGCTACCAACTCTTTTTCCGAAGGTAAC
TGGCTTCAGCAGAGCGCAGATACCAAATACTGTTCTTCTAGTGTAGCCGTAGTTAGGCCACCACTTCAAG
AACTCTGTAGCACCGCCTACATACCTCGCTCTGCTAATCCTGTTACCAGTGGCTGCTGCCAGTGGCGATA
AGTCGTGTCTTACCGGGTTGGACTCAAGACGATAGTTACCGGATAAGGCGCAGCGGTCGGGCTGAACGGG
GGGTTCGTGCACACAGCCCAGCTTGGAGCGAACGACCTACACCGAACTGAGATACCTACAGCGTGAGCTA
TGAGAAAGCGCCACGCTTCCCGAAGGGAGAAAGGCGGACAGGTATCCGGTAAGCGGCAGGGTCGGAACAG
GAGAGCGCACGAGGGAGCTTCCAGGGGGAAACGCCTGGTATCTTTATAGTCCTGTCGGGTTTCGCCACCT
CTGACTTGAGCGTCGATTTTTGTGATGCTCGTCAGGGGGGCGGAGCCTATGGAAAAACGCCAGCAACGCG
GCCTTTTTACGGTTCTGGCCTTTTGCACGGACCGTAGAGTCGAGCAGTGTGGTTTTCAAGAGGAAGCAAA
AAGCCTCTCCACCCAGGCCTGGAATGTTTCCACCCAATGTCGAGCAGTGTGGTTTTGCAAGAGGAAGCAA
AAAGCCT
